>Addgene plasmid #19705 | pgLAP4 | depositor full sequence | sequence record 9333 | Author sequence
GACGGATCGGGAGATCTCCCGATCCCCTATGGTGCACTCTCAGTACAATCTGCTCTGATGCCGCATAGTT
AAGCCAGTATCTGCTCCCTGCTTGTGTGTTGGAGGTCGCTGAGTAGTGCGCGAGCAAAATTTAAGCTACA
ACAAGGCAAGGCTTGACCGACAATTGCATGAAGAATCTGCTTAGGGTTAGGCGTTTTGCGCTGCTTCGCG
ATGTACGGGCCAGATATACGCGTTGACATTGATTATTGACTAGGCTTTTGCAAAAAGCTTTGCAAAGATG
GATAAAGTTTTAAACAGAGAGGAATCTTTGCAGCTAATGGACCTTCTAGGTCTTGAAAGGAGTGCCTCGT
GAGGCTCCGGTGCCCGTCAGTGGGCAGAGCGCACATCGCCCACAGTCCCCGAGAAGTTGGGGGGAGGGGT
CGGCAATTGAACCGGTGCCTAGAGAAGGTGGCGCGGGGTAAACTGGGAAAGTGATGTCGTGTACTGGCTC
CGCCTTTTTCCCGAGGGTGGGGGAGAACCGTATATAAGTGCAGTAGTCGCCGTGAACGTTCTTTTTCGCA
ACGGGTTTGCCGCCAGAACACAGGTAAGTGCCGTGTGTGGTTCCCGCGGGCCTGGCCTCTTTACGGGTTA
TGGCCCTTGCGTGCCTTGAATTACTTCCACCTGGCTGCAGTACGTGATTCTTGATCCCGAGCTTCGGGTT
GGAAGTGGGTGGGAGAGTTCGAGGCCTTGCGCTTAAGGAGCCCCTTCGCCTCGTGCTTGAGTTGAGGCCT
GGCCTGGGCGCTGGGGCCGCCGCGTGCGAATCTGGTGGCACCTTCGCGCCTGTCTCGCTGCTTTCGATAA
GTCTCTAGCCATTTAAAATTTTTGATGACCTGCTGCGACGCTTTTTTTCTGGCAAGATAGTCTTGTAAAT
GCGGGCCAAGATCTGCACACTGGTATTTCGGTTTTTGGGGCCGCGGGCGGCGACGGGGCCCGTGCGTCCC
AGCGCACATGTTCGGCGAGGCGGGGCCTGCGAGCGCGGCCACCGAGAATCGGACGGGGGTAGTCTCAAGC
TGGCCGGCCTGCTCTGGTGCCTGGCCTCGCGCCGCCGTGTATCGCCCCGCCCTGGGCGGCAAGGCTGGCC
CGGTCGGCACCAGTTGCGTGAGCGGAAAGATGGCCGCTTCCCGGCCCTGCTGCAGGGAGCTCAAAATGGA
GGACGCGGCGCTCGGGAGAGCGGGCGGGTGAGTCACCCACACAAAGGAAAAGGGCCTTTCCGTCCTCAGC
CGTCGCTTCATGTGACTCCACGGAGTACCGGGCGCCGTCCAGGCACCTCGATTAGTTCTCGAGCTTTTGG
AGTACGTCGTCTTTAGGTTGGGGGGAGGGGTTTTATGCGATGGAGTTTCCCCACACTGAGTGGGTGGAGA
CTGAAGTTAGGCCAGCTTGGCACTTGATGTAATTCTCCTTGGAATTTGCCCTTTTTGAGTTTGGATCTTG
GTTCATTCTCAAGCCTCAGACAGTGGTTCAAAGTTTTTTTCTTCCATTTCAGGTGTCGTGAGGAATTAGC
TTGGTACTAATACGACTCACTATAGGGAGACCCAAGCTGGCTAGGTAAGCTTGGTACCATGGATTACAAG
GATGACGACGATAAGGCAGGCGGGGGCGGGGAGAATCTTTATTTTCAGGGCGGCGGGGGCGGGAAAGAAA
CCGCTGCTGCTAAATTCGAACGCCAGCACATGGACAGCGGACTAGTCCAGTGTGGTGGAATTCTGCAGAT
ATCAACAAGTTTGTACAAAAAAGCTGAACGAGAAACGTAAAATGATATAAATATCAATATATTAAATTAG
ATTTTGCATAAAAAACAGACTACATAATACTGTAAAACACAACATATCCAGTCACTATGGCGGCCGCATT
AGGCACCCCAGGCTTTACACTTTATGCTTCCGGCTCGTATAATGTGTGGATTTTGAGTTAGGATCCGGCG
AGATTTTCAGGAGCTAAGGAAGCTAAAATGGAGAAAAAAATCACTGGATATACCACCGTTGATATATCCC
AATGGCATCGTAAAGAACATTTTGAGGCATTTCAGTCAGTTGCTCAATGTACCTATAACCAGACCGTTCA
GCTGGATATTACGGCCTTTTTAAAGACCGTAAAGAAAAATAAGCACAAGTTTTATCCGGCCTTTATTCAC
ATTCTTGCCCGCCTGATGAATGCTCATCCGGAATTCCGTATGGCAATGAAAGACGGTGAGCTGGTGATAT
GGGATAGTGTTCACCCTTGTTACACCGTTTTCCATGAGCAAACTGAAACGTTTTCATCGCTCTGGAGTGA
ATACCACGACGATTTCCGGCAGTTTCTACACATATATTCGCAAGATGTGGCGTGTTACGGTGAAAACCTG
GCCTATTTCCCTAAAGGGTTTATTGAGAATATGTTTTTCGTCTCAGCCAATCCCTGGGTGAGTTTCACCA
GTTTTGATTTAAACGTGGCCAATATGGACAACTTCTTCGCCCCCGTTTTCACCATGGGCAAATATTATAC
GCAAGGCGACAAGGTGCTGATGCCGCTGGCGATTCAGGTTCATCATGCCGTCTGTGATGGCTTCCATGTC
GGCAGAATGCTTAATGAATTACAACAGTACTGCGATGAGTGGCAGGGCGGGGCGTAAAGATCTGGATCCG
GCTTACTAAAAGCCAGATAACAGTATGCGTATTTGCGCGCTGATTTTTGCGGTATAAGAATATATACTGA
TATGTATACCCGAAGTATGTCAAAAAGAGGTGTGCTATGAAGCAGCGTATTACAGTGACAGTTGACAGCG
ACAGCTATCAGTTGCTCAAGGCATATATGATGTCAATATCTCCGGTCTGGTAAGCACAACCATGCAGAAT
GAAGCCCGTCGTCTGCGTGCCGAACGCTGGAAAGCGGAAAATCAGGAAGGGATGGCTGAGGTCGCCCGGT
TTATTGAAATGAACGGCTCTTTTGCTGACGAGAACAGGGACTGGTGAAATGCAGTTTAAGGTTTACACCT
ATAAAAGAGAGAGCCGTTATCGTCTGTTTGTGGATGTACAGAGTGATATTATTGACACGCCCGGGCGACG
GATGGTGATCCCCCTGGCCAGTGCACGTCTGCTGTCAGATAAAGTCTCCCGTGAACTTTACCCGGTGGTG
CATATCGGGGATGAAAGCTGGCGCATGATGACCACCGATATGGCCAGTGTGCCGGTCTCCGTTATCGGGG
AAGAAGTGGCTGATCTCAGCCACCGCGAAAATGACATCAAAAACGCCATTAACCTGATGTTCTGGGGAAT
ATAAATGTCAGGCTCCGTTATACACAGCCAGTCTGCAGGTCGACCATAGTGACTGGATATGTTGTGTTTT
ACAGTATTATGTAGTCTGTTTTTTATGCAAAATCTAATTTAATATATTGATATTTATATCATTTTACGTT
TCTCGTTCAGCTTTCTTGTACAAAGTGGTTGATATCCAGCACAGTGGCGGCCGCTCGAGTCTAGAGGGCC
CGCGGTTCGAAGGTAAGCCTATCCCTAACCCTCTCCTCGGTCTCGATTCTACGCGTACCGGTTAGTAATG
AGTTTAAACCCGCTGATCAGCCTCGACTGTGCCTTCTAGTTGCCAGCCATCTGTTGTTTGCCCCTCCCCC
GTGCCTTCCTTGACCCTGGAAGGTGCCACTCCCACTGTCCTTTCCTAATAAAATGAGGAAATTGCATCGC
ATTGTCTGAGTAGGTGTCATTCTATTCTGGGGGGTGGGGTGGGGCAGGACAGCAAGGGGGAGGATTGGGA
AGACAATAGCAGGCATGCTGGGGATGCGGTGGGCTCTATGGCTTCTGAGGCGGAAAGAACCAGCTGGGGC
TCTAGGGGGTATCCCC
[124 nt withheld, positions 3867-3990]
C
[90 nt withheld, positions 3992-4081]
AGGGTGATGGTTCACGTACCTAGAAGTTCCTATTCCGAAGTTCCTATTCTCTAGAAAGTATAGGAACTTC
CTTGGCCAAAAAGCCTGAACTCACCGCGACGTCTGTCGAGAAGTTTCTGATCGAAAAGTTCGACAGCGTC
TCCGACCTGATGCAGCTCTCGGAGGGCGAAGAATCTCGTGCTTTCAGCTTCGATGTAGGAGGGCGTGGAT
ATGTCCTGCGGGTAAATAGCTGCGCCGATGGTTTCTACAAAGATCGTTATGTTTATCGGCACTTTGCATC
GGCCGCGCTCCCGATTCCGGAAGTGCTTGACATTGGGGAATTCAGCGAGAGCCTGACCTATTGCATCTCC
CGCCGTGCACAGGGTGTCACGTTGCAAGACCTGCCTGAAACCGAACTGCCCGCTGTTCTGCAGCCGGTCG
CGGAGGCCATGGATGCGATCGCTGCGGCCGATCTTAGCCAGACGAGCGGGTTCGGCCCATTCGGACCGCA
AGGAATCGGTCAATACACTACATGGCGTGATTTCATATGCGCGATTGCTGATCCCCATGTGTATCACTGG
CAAACTGTGATGGACGACACCGTCAGTGCGTCCGTCGCGCAGGCTCTCGATGAGCTGATGCTTTGGGCCG
AGGACTGCCCCGAAGTCCGGCACCTCGTGCACGCGGATTTCGGCTCCAACAATGTCCTGACGGACAATGG
CCGCATAACAGCGGTCATTGACTGGAGCGAGGCGATGTTCGGGGATTCCCAATACGAGGTCGCCAACATC
TTCTTCTGGAGGCCGTGGTTGGCTTGTATGGAGCAGCAGACGCGCTACTTCGAGCGGAGGCATCCGGAGC
TTGCAGGATCGCCGCGGCTCCGGGCGTATATGCTCCGCATTGGTCTTGACCAACTCTATCAGAGCTTGGT
TGACGGCAATTTCGATGATGCAGCTTGGGCGCAGGGTCGATGCGACGCAATCGTCCGATCCGGAGCCGGG
ACTGTCGGGCGTACACAAATCGCCCGCAGAAGCGCGGCCGTCTGGACCGATGGCTGTGTAGAAGTACTCG
CCGATAGTGGAAACCGACGCCCCAGCACTCGTCCGAGGGCAAAGGAATAGCACGTACTACGAGATTTCGA
TTCCACCGCCGCCTTCTATGAAAGGTTGGGCTTCGGAATCGTTTTCCGGGACGCCGGCTGGATGATCCTC
CAGCGCGGGGATCTCATGCTGGAGTTCTTCGCCCACCCCAACTTGTTTATTGCAGCTTATAATGGTTACA
AATAAAGCAATAGCATCACAAATTTCACAAATAAAGCATTTTTTTCACTGCATTCTAGTTGTGGTTTGTC
CAAACTCATCAATGTATCTTATCATGTCTGTATACCGTCGACCTCTAGCTAGAGCTTGGCGTAATCATGG
TCATAGCTGTTTCCTGTGTGAAATTGTTATCCGCTCACAATTCCACACAACATACGAGCCGGAAGCATAA
AGTGTAAAGCCTGGGGTGCCTAATGAGTGAGCTAACTCACATTAATTGCGTTGCGCTCACTGCCCGCTTT
CCAGTCGGGAAACCTGTCGTGCCAGCTGCATTAATGAATCGGCCAACGCGCGGGGAGAGGCGGTTTGCGT
ATTGGGCGCTCTTCCGCTTCCTCGCTCACTGACTCGCTGCGCTCGGTCGTTCGGCTGCGGCGAGCGGTAT
CAGCTCACTCAAAGGCGGTAATACGGTTATCCACAGAATCAGGGGATAACGCAGGAAAGAACATGTGAGC
AAAAGGCCAGCAAAAGGCCAGGAACCGTAAAAAGGCCGCGTTGCTGGCGTTTTTCCATAGGCTCCGCCCC
CCTGACGAGCATCACAAAAATCGACGCTCAAGTCAGAGGTGGCGAAACCCGACAGGACTATAAAGATACC
AGGCGTTTCCCCCTGGAAGCTCCCTCGTGCGCTCTCCTGTTCCGACCCTGCCGCTTACCGGATACCTGTC
CGCCTTTCTCCCTTCGGGAAGCGTGGCGCTTTCTCATAGCTCACGCTGTAGGTATCTCAGTTCGGTGTAG
GTCGTTCGCTCCAAGCTGGGCTGTGTGCACGAACCCCCCGTTCAGCCCGACCGCTGCGCCTTATCCGGTA
ACTATCGTCTTGAGTCCAACCCGGTAAGACACGACTTATCGCCACTGGCAGCAGCCACTGGTAACAGGAT
TAGCAGAGCGAGGTATGTAGGCGGTGCTACAGAGTTCTTGAAGTGGTGGCCTAACTACGGCTACACTAGA
AGGACAGTATTTGGTATCTGCGCTCTGCTGAAGCCAGTTACCTTCGGAAAAAGAGTTGGTAGCTCTTGAT
CCGGCAAACAAACCACCGCTGGTAGCGGTGGTTTTTTTGTTTGCAAGCAGCAGATTACGCGCAGAAAAAA
AGGATCTCAAGAAGATCCTTTGATCTTTTCTACGGGGTCTGACGCTCAGTGGAACGAAAACTCACGTTAA
GGGATTTTGGTCATGAGATTATCAAAAAGGATCTTCACCTAGATCCTTTTAAATTAAAAATGAAGTTTTA
AATCAATCTAAAGTATATATGAGTAAACTTGGTCTGACAGTTACCAATGCTTAATCAGTGAGGCACCTAT
CTCAGCGATCTGTCTATTTCGTTCATCCATAGTTGCCTGACTCCCCGTCGTGTAGATAACTACGATACGG
GAGGGCTTACCATCTGGCCCCAGTGCTGCAATGATACCGCGAGACCCACGCTCACCGGCTCCAGATTTAT
CAGCAATAAACCAGCCAGCCGGAAGGGCCGAGCGCAGAAGTGGTCCTGCAACTTTATCCGCCTCCATCCA
GTCTATTAATTGTTGCCGGGAAGCTAGAGTAAGTAGTTCGCCAGTTAATAGTTTGCGCAACGTTGTTGCC
ATTGCTACAGGCATCGTGGTGTCACGCTCGTCGTTTGGTATGGCTTCATTCAGCTCCGGTTCCCAACGAT
CAAGGCGAGTTACATGATCCCCCATGTTGTGCAAAAAAGCGGTTAGCTCCTTCGGTCCTCCGATCGTTGT
CAGAAGTAAGTTGGCCGCAGTGTTATCACTCATGGTTATGGCAGCACTGCATAATTCTCTTACTGTCATG
CCATCCGTAAGATGCTTTTCTGTGACTGGTGAGTACTCAACCAAGTCATTCTGAGAATAGTGTATGCGGC
GACCGAGTTGCTCTTGCCCGGCGTCAATACGGGATAATACCGCGCCACATAGCAGAACTTTAAAAGTGCT
CATCATTGGAAAACGTTCTTCGGGGCGAAAACTCTCAAGGATCTTACCGCTGTTGAGATCCAGTTCGATG
TAACCCACTCGTGCACCCAACTGATCTTCAGCATCTTTTACTTTCACCAGCGTTTCTGGGTGAGCAAAAA
CAGGAAGGCAAAATGCCGCAAAAAAGGGAATAAGGGCGACACGGAAATGTTGAATACTCATACTCTTCCT
TTTTCAATATTATTGAAGCATTTATCAGGGTTATTGTCTCATGAGCGGATACATATTTGAATGTATTTAG
AAAAATAAACAAATAGGGGTTCCGCGCACATTTCCCCGAAAAGTGCCACCTGACGTC
Features (pLannotate 1.2.2; 30 found; start..end, strand, type, name):
     28..80      -  misc_feature   bom (fragment): basis of mobility region from pBR322
    235..253     +  enhancer       CMV enhancer (fragment): human cytomegalovirus immediate early enhancer
    278..347     +  CDS            small t antigen (fragment): SV40 (simian virus 40) small t antigen
    353..1531    +  promoter       EF-1α promoter: strong constitutive promoter for human elongation factor EF-1α
   1548..1566    +  promoter       T7 promoter: promoter for bacteriophage T7 RNA polymerase
   1602..1626    +  CDS            3xFLAG (fragment): three tandem FLAG® epitope tags
   1640..1665    +  CDS            capTEV™ (fragment): composite tag for in vivo biotinylation, TEV protease cleavage, and 6xHis tagging
   1674..1718    +  CDS            S-Tag: affinity and epitope tag derived from pancreatic ribonuclease A
   1755..1879    +  protein_bind   attR1: mutant version of attR; recombination site for the Gateway® LR reaction LR Clonase™
   1904..1934    +  promoter       lac UV5 promoter: E. coli lac promoter with an "up" mutation
   1959..1987    +  promoter       cat promoter (fragment): promoter of the E. coli cat gene encoding chloramphenicol acetyltransferase
   1988..2647    +  CDS            CmR: chloramphenicol acetyltransferase; cat; confers resistance to chloramphenicol
   2826..2984    +  CDS            ccdA (fragment): CCDA_ECO57 - Also known as H, letA. Experimental evidence at protein level: Swiss-Prot protein existence level 1. Antitoxin component of a type II toxin-antitoxin (TA) system which inhibits the post-segregational killing (PSK) of plasmid-free cells, also referred to as a plasmid addiction system. Binds to and blocks the activity of CcdB; will also remove bound CcdB protein from the CcdB-GyrA complex by forming a CcdA-CcdB complex, a process termed rejuvenation. Functions as a transcriptional corepressor for the ccdAB operon, repression also requires CcdB (By similarity). From Escherichia coli
   2989..3291    +  CDS            ccdB: CCDB_ECOLI - Also known as G, letB, letD. Experimental evidence at protein level: Swiss-Prot protein existence level 1. Toxic component of a type II toxin-antitoxin (TA) system, functioning in plasmid maintainence. Responsible for the post- segregational killing (PSK) of plasmid-free cells, also referred to as a plasmid addiction system. Half-life of over 2 hours. Cell killing by CcdB is accompanied by filamentation, defects in chromosome and plasmid segregation, defects in cell division, formation of anucleate cells, decreased DNA synthesis and plasmid loss. Interferes with the activity of DN
   3335..3459    -  protein_bind   attR2: mutant version of attR; recombination site for the Gateway® LR reaction LR Clonase™
   3512..3553    +  CDS            V5 tag: epitope tag from simian virus 5
   3597..3821    +  polyA_signal   bGH poly(A) signal: bovine growth hormone polyadenylation signal
   3825..3846    +  promoter       SV40 promoter (fragment): SV40 enhancer and early promoter
   3867..4099    +  rep_origin     f1 ori (fragment) (sequence partly withheld): f1 bacteriophage origin of replication; arrow indicates direction of (+) strand synthesis
   4104..4151    +  protein_bind   FRT: FLP-mediated recombination occurs in the 8-bp core sequence TCTAGAAA (Turan and Bode, 2011). FLP recombinase from the Saccharomyces cerevisiae 2μ plasmid
   4159..5181    +  CDS            HygR: aminoglycoside phosphotransferase from E. coli; aph(4)-Ia; confers resistance to hygromycin
   5191..5316    +  CDS            ble (fragment): BLE_KLEPN - Experimental evidence at protein level: Swiss-Prot protein existence level 1. Binding protein with a strong affinity to the bleomycin family of antibiotics. Binds to CL990; an antimitotic-antibiotic compound. From Klebsiella pneumoniae.
   5311..5432    +  polyA_signal   SV40 poly(A) signal: SV40 polyadenylation signal
   5505..5521    -  protein_bind   lac operator: The lac repressor binds to the lac operator to inhibit transcription in E. coli. This inhibition can be relieved by adding lactose or isopropyl-β-D-thiogalactopyranoside (IPTG). lac repressor encoded by lacI
   5529..5559    -  promoter       lac promoter: promoter for the E. coli lac operon
   5574..5595    -  protein_bind   CAP binding site: CAP binding activates transcription in the presence of cAMP. E. coli catabolite activator protein
   5608..5700    -  CDS            lacI (fragment): lac repressor; lacI; The lac repressor binds to the lac operator to inhibit transcription in E. coli. This inhibition can be relieved by adding lactose or isopropyl-β-D-thiogalactopyranoside (IPTG).
   5883..6471    -  rep_origin     ori: high-copy-number ColE1/pMB1/pBR322/pUC origin of replication
   6642..7502    -  CDS            AmpR: β-lactamase; bla; confers resistance to ampicillin, carbenicillin, and related antibiotics
   7503..7607    -  promoter       AmpR promoter: bla
