[The description below was written by a language model from this plasmid's Addgene catalogue record and pLannotate feature annotations shown in this document.]
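Description:
pgLAP4 is an empty Gateway destination vector for mammalian expression, built on the Invitrogen pEF5/FRT-V5 backbone (7,638 bp in total). It replicates in E. coli from a high-copy ColE1/pUC-type origin and carries an ampicillin resistance gene. The Gateway cassette adds chloramphenicol resistance and the ccdB toxin gene, so the unrecombined plasmid must be maintained in a ccdB-tolerant strain under dual selection. No gene of interest is present; the "insert" named in the record is the tagging and recombination cassette itself.

Expression is driven by the human EF-1α promoter, with a T7 promoter immediately downstream. This is followed by an N-terminal tandem tag composed of a FLAG epitope, a TEV protease cleavage site and an S peptide (S-Tag). Next comes the attR1–CmR–ccdB–attR2 cassette, which an LR reaction replaces with an open reading frame from an entry clone, fusing it in frame behind the tag. A V5 epitope from the backbone and a bGH polyadenylation signal lie after attR2. Whether V5 is translated would depend on the stop codon of the transferred ORF.

Downstream, an FRT site sits directly in front of a hygromycin resistance coding sequence that has an SV40 poly(A) signal but no annotated promoter of its own. This is the arrangement typical of Flp-mediated integration systems, in which recombination into a genomic FRT site activates hygromycin resistance and yields stable single-site integrants. The tag layout suits two-step affinity purification, with FLAG capture, TEV release and S-peptide recapture. The record itself does not state an intended application.
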