Addgene plasmid #19705: pgLAP4
Depositing lab: Peter Jackson. Depositing organization: Genentech, Inc.
Backbone
  Vector backbone: pEF5/FRT-V5
  Backbone manufacturer: Invitrogen
  Backbone size w/o insert (bp): 7638
  Vector type: Mammalian Expression
  Selectable markers: Hygromycin
Growth in bacteria
  Bacterial resistance: Chloramphenicol and Ampicillin, 25 & 100 μg/mL
  Growth temperature: 37°C
  Growth strain: ccdB Survival
  Growth instructions: ccdB cells
  Copy number: High Copy
Gene/Insert
  Gene/Insert name: pgLAP4
  Tag / fusion protein: Flag (N terminal on backbone); Tev (N terminal on backbone); S peptide (N terminal on backbone)
  Cloning method: Gateway Cloning; 5′ cloning site Gateway (not destroyed); 3′ cloning site Gateway (not destroyed)
  Sequencing primers: 5′ AGA CCC AAG CTG GCT AGG TAA GC; 3′ TAG AAG GCA CAG TCG AGG
Terms and licenses: Academic/Nonprofit Terms; Industry Terms: Not Available to Industry
How to cite: pgLAP4 was a gift from Peter Jackson (Addgene plasmid # 19705 ; http://n2t.net/addgene:19705 ; RRID:Addgene_19705)
