>Addgene plasmid #19705 | pgLAP4 | addgene partial sequence | sequence record 64471 | ccdb-fwd 5'-GCATGATGACCACCGATATG-3'
CGGGGAGAGTGGCTGATCTCAGCCACCGCGAAAATGACATCAAAAACGCCATTAACCTGATGTTCTGGGG
AATATAAATGTCAGGCTCCCTTATACACAGCCAGTCTGCAGGTCGACCATAGTGACTGGATATGTTGTGT
TTTACAGTATTATGTAGTCTGTTTTTTATGCAAAATCTAATTTAATATATTGATATTTATATCATTTTAC
GTTTCTCGTTCAGCTTTCTTGTACAAAGTGGTTGATATCCAGCACAGTGGCGGCCGCTCGAGTCTAGAGG
GCCCGCGGTTCGAAGGTAAGCCTATCCCTAACCCTCTCCTCGGTCTCGATTCTACGCGTACCGGTTAGTA
ATGAGTTTAAACCCGCTGATCAGCCTCGACTGTGCCTTCTAGTTGCCAGCCATCTGTTGTTTGCCCCTCC
CCCGTGCCTTCCTTGACCCTGGAAGGTGCCACTCCCACTGTCCTTTCCTAATAAAATGAGGAAATTGCAT
CGCATTGTCTGAGTAGGTGTCATTCTATTCTGGGGGGTGGGGTGGGGCAGGACAGCAAGGGGGAGGATTG
GGAAGACAATAGCAGGCATGCTGGGGATGCGGTGGGCTCTATGGCTTCTGAGGCGGAAAGAACCAGCTGG
GGCTCTAGGGGGTATCCCC
[124 nt withheld, positions 650-773]
C
[42 nt withheld, positions 775-816]
