>Addgene plasmid #19705 | pgLAP4 | addgene partial sequence | sequence record 64473 | CAT-R 5'-GCAACTGACTGAAATGCCTC-3'
TATCAACGGTGGTATATCCAGTGATTTTTTTCTCCATTTTAGCTTCCTTAGCTCCTGAAAATCTCGACGG
ATCCTAACTCAAAATCCACACATTATACGAGCCGGAAGCATAAAGTGTAAAGCCTGGGGTGCCTAATGCG
GCCGCCATAGTGACTGGATATGTTGTGTTTTACAGTATTATGTAGTCTGTTTTTTATGCAAAATCTAATT
TAATATATTGATATTTATATCATTTTACGTTTCTCGTTCAGCTTTTTTGTACAAACTTGTTGATATCTGC
AGAATTCCACCACACTGGACTAGTCCGCTGTCCATGTGCTGGCGTTCGAATTTAGCAGCAGCGGTTTCTT
TCCCGCCCCCGCCGCCCTGAAAATAAAGATTCTCCCCGCCCCCGCCTGCCTTATCGTCGTCATCCTTGTA
ATCCATGGTACCAAGCTTACCTAGCCAGCTTGGGTCTCCCTATAGTGAGTCGTATTAGTACCAAGCTAAT
TCCTCACGACACCTGAAATGGAAGAAAAAAACTTTGAACCACTGTCTGAGGCTTGAGAATGAACCAAGAT
CCAAACTCAAAAAGGGCAAATTCCAAGGAGAATTACATCAAGTGCCAAGCTGGCCTAACTTCAGTCTCCA
CCCACTCAGTGTGGGGAAACTCCATCGCATAAAACCCCTCCCCCCAACCTAAAGACGACGTACTCCAAAA
GCTCGAGAACTAATCGAGGTGCCTGGACGGCGCCCGGTACTCCGTGGAGTCACATGAAGCGACGGCTG
