>Addgene plasmid #19705 | pgLAP4 | addgene partial sequence | sequence record 65475 | EF1a-F  5'-TCAAGCCTCAGACAGTGGTTC-3'
TTTCAGGTGTCGTGAGGAATTAGCTTGGTACTAATACGACTCACTATAGGGAGACCCAAGCTGGCTAGGT
AAGCTTGGTACCATGGATTACAAGGATGACGACGATAAGGCAGGCGGGGGCGGGGAGAATCTTTATTTTC
AGGGCGGCGGGGGCGGGAAAGAAACCGCTGCTGCTAAATTCGAACGCCAGCACATGGACAGCGGACTAGT
CCAGTGTGGTGGAATTCTGCAGATATCAACAAGTTTGTACAAAAAAGCTGAACGAGAAACGTAAAATGAT
ATAAATATCAATATATTAAATTAGATTTTGCATAAAAAACAGACTACATAATACTGTAAAACACAACATA
TCCAGTCACTATGGCGGCCGCATTAGGCACCCCAGGCTTTACACTTTATGCTTCCGGCTCGTATAATGTG
TGGATTTTGAGTTAGGATCCGTCGAGATTTTCAGGAGCTAAGGAAGCTAAAATGGAGAAAAAAATCACTG
GATATACCACCGTTGATATATCCCAATGGCATCGTAAAGAACATTTTGAGGCATTTCAGTCAGTTGCTCA
ATGTACCTATAACCAGACCGTTCAGCTGGATATTACGGCCTTTTTAAAGACCGTAAAGAAAAATAAGCAC
AAGTTTTATCCGGCCTTTATTCACATTCTTGCCCGCCTGATGAATGCTCATCCGGAATTCCGTATGGCAA
TGAAAGACGGTGAGCTGGTGATATGGGATAGTGTTCACCCTTGTTACACCGTTTTCCATGAGCAAACTGA
AACGTTTTCATCGCTCTGGAGTGAATACCACGACGATTTCCGGCAGTTTCTACACATATATTCGCAAGAT
GTGGCGTGTTACGGTGAAAACCTGGCCTATTTCCCTAAAGGGTTTATTGAGAATATGTTTTTCGTCTCAG
CCAATCCCTGGGTGAG
